>Addgene plasmid #110134 | pAAV-CBA-DIO-NES-jRCaMP1b | depositor full sequence | sequence record 207194 | pAAV-CBA-DIO-NES-jRCaMP1b sequence 6438 bps
CTTCCGCTTCCTCGCTCACTGACTCGCTGCGCTCGGTCGTTCGGCTGCGGCGAGCGGTATCAGCTCACTC
AAAGGCGGTAATACGGTTATCCACAGAATCAGGGGATAACGCAGGAAAGAACATGTGAGCAAAAGGCCAG
CAAAAGGCCAGGAACCGTAAAAAGGCCGCGTTGCTGGCGTTTTTCCATAGGCTCCGCCCCCCTGACGAGC
ATCACAAAAATCGACGCTCAAGTCAGAGGTGGCGAAACCCGACAGGACTATAAAGATACCAGGCGTTTCC
CCCTGGAAGCTCCCTCGTGCGCTCTCCTGTTCCGACCCTGCCGCTTACCGGATACCTGTCCGCCTTTCTC
CCTTCGGGAAGCGTGGCGCTTTCTCATAGCTCACGCTGTAGGTATCTCAGTTCGGTGTAGGTCGTTCGCT
CCAAGCTGGGCTGTGTGCACGAACCCCCCGTTCAGCCCGACCGCTGCGCCTTATCCGGTAACTATCGTCT
TGAGTCCAACCCGGTAAGACACGACTTATCGCCACTGGCAGCAGCCACTGGTAACAGGATTAGCAGAGCG
AGGTATGTAGGCGGTGCTACAGAGTTCTTGAAGTGGTGGCCTAACTACGGCTACACTAGAAGAACAGTAT
TTGGTATCTGCGCTCTGCTGAAGCCAGTTACCTTCGGAAAAAGAGTTGGTAGCTCTTGATCCGGCAAACA
AACCACCGCTGGTAGCGGTGGTTTTTTTGTTTGCAAGCAGCAGATTACGCGCAGAAAAAAAGGATCTCAA
GAAGATCCTTTGATCTTTTCTACGGGGTCTGACGCTCAGTGGAACGAAAACTCACGTTAAGGGATTTTGG
TCATGAGATTATCAAAAAGGATCTTCACCTAGATCCTTTTAAATTAAAAATGAAGTTTTAAATCAATCTA
AAGTATATATGAGTAAACTTGGTCTGACAGTTACCAATGCTTAATCAGTGAGGCACCTATCTCAGCGATC
TGTCTATTTCGTTCATCCATAGTTGCCTGACTCCCCGTCGTGTAGATAACTACGATACGGGAGGGCTTAC
CATCTGGCCCCAGTGCTGCAATGATACCGCGAGACCCACGCTCACCGGCTCCAGATTTATCAGCAATAAA
CCAGCCAGCCGGAAGGGCCGAGCGCAGAAGTGGTCCTGCAACTTTATCCGCCTCCATCCAGTCTATTAAT
TGTTGCCGGGAAGCTAGAGTAAGTAGTTCGCCAGTTAATAGTTTGCGCAACGTTGTTGCCATTGCTACAG
GCATCGTGGTGTCACGCTCGTCGTTTGGTATGGCTTCATTCAGCTCCGGTTCCCAACGATCAAGGCGAGT
TACATGATCCCCCATGTTGTGCAAAAAAGCGGTTAGCTCCTTCGGTCCTCCGATCGTTGTCAGAAGTAAG
TTGGCCGCAGTGTTATCACTCATGGTTATGGCAGCACTGCATAATTCTCTTACTGTCATGCCATCCGTAA
GATGCTTTTCTGTGACTGGTGAGTACTCAACCAAGTCATTCTGAGAATAGTGTATGCGGCGACCGAGTTG
CTCTTGCCCGGCGTCAATACGGGATAATACCGCGCCACATAGCAGAACTTTAAAAGTGCTCATCATTGGA
AAACGTTCTTCGGGGCGAAAACTCTCAAGGATCTTACCGCTGTTGAGATCCAGTTCGATGTAACCCACTC
GTGCACCCAACTGATCTTCAGCATCTTTTACTTTCACCAGCGTTTCTGGGTGAGCAAAAACAGGAAGGCA
AAATGCCGCAAAAAAGGGAATAAGGGCGACACGGAAATGTTGAATACTCATACTCTTCCTTTTTCAATAT
TATTGAAGCATTTATCAGGGTTATTGTCTCATGAGCGGATACATATTTGAATGTATTTAGAAAAATAAAC
AAATAGGGGTTCCGCGCACATTTCCCCGAAAAGTGCCACCTAAATTGTAAGCGTTAATATTTTGTTAAAA
TTCGCGTTAAATTTTTGTTAAATCAGCTCATTTTTTAACCAATAGGCCGAAATCGGCAAAATCCCTTATA
AATCAAAAGAATAGACCGAGATAGGGT
[37 nt withheld, positions 2058-2094]
AAAGAACGTGGACTCCAACGTCAAAGG
[49 nt withheld, positions 2122-2170]
T
[91 nt withheld, positions 2172-2262]
G
[124 nt withheld, positions 2264-2387]
CCCATTCGCCATTCAGGCTGCGCAACTGTTGGGAAGGGCGATCGGTGCGGGCCTCTTCGCTATTACGCCA
GCTGCGCGCTCGCTCGCTCACTGAGGCCGCCCGGGCAAAGCCCGGGCGTCGGGCGACCTTTGGTCGCCCG
GCCTCAGTGAGCGAGCGAGCGCGCAGAGAGGGAGTGGCCAACTCCATCACTAGGGGTTCCTTGTAGTTAA
TGATTAACCCGCCATGCTACTTATCTACGTAGCCATGCTCTAGGAAGATCGTACCATTGACGTCAATAAT
GACGTATGTTCCCATAGTAACGCCAATAGGGACTTTCCATTGACGTCAATGGGTGGAGTATTTACGGTAA
ACTGCCCACTTGGCAGTACATCAAGTGTATCATATGCCAAGTACGCCCCCTATTGACGTCAATGACGGTA
AATGGCCCGCCTGGCATTATGCCCAGTACATGACCTTATGGGACTTTCCTACTTGGCAGTACATCTACGT
ATTAGTCATCGCTATTACCATGGTCGAGGTGAGCCCCACGTTCTGCTTCACTCTCCCCATCTCCCCCCCC
TCCCCACCCCCAATTTTGTATTTATTTATTTTTTAATTATTTTGTGCAGCGATGGGGGCGGGGGGGGGGG
GGGGGCGCGCGCCAGGCGGGGCGGGGCGGGGCGAGGGGCGGGGCGGGGCGAGGCGGAGAGGTGCGGCGGC
AGCCAATCAGAGCGGCGCGCTCCGAAAGTTTCCTTTTATGGCGAGGCGGCGGCGGCGGCGGCCCTATAAA
AAGCGAAGCGCGCGGCGGGCGGGAGTCGCTGCGACGCTGCCTTCGCCCCGTGCCCCGCTCCGCCGCCGCC
TCGCGCCGCCCGCCCCGGCTCTGACTGACCGCGTTACTCCCACAGGTGAGCGGGCGGGACGGCCCTTCTC
CTCCGGGCTGTAATTAGCGCTTGGTTTAATGACGGCTTGTTTCTTTTCTGTGGCTGCGTGAAAGCCTTGA
GGGGCTCCGGGAGGGCCCTTTGTGCGGGGGGAGCGGCTCGGGGCTGTCCGCGGGGGGACGGCTGCCTTCG
GGGGGGACGGGGCAGGGCGGGGTTCGGCTTCTGGCGTGTGACCGGCGGCTCTAGAGCCTCTGCTAACCAT
GTTCATGCCTTCTTCTTTTTCCTACAGCTCCTGGGCAACGTGCTGGTTATTGTGCTGTCTCATCATTTTG
GCAAAGAATTGGATCCCCATAACTTCGTATAAAGTATCCTATACGAAGTTATATCAAAATAGGAAGACCA
ATGCTTCACCATCGACCCGAATTGCCAAGCATCACCATCGACCCATAACTTCGTATAATGTATGCTATAC
GAAGTTATACTAGGGATCCCCTTACTTGTACACTACTTCGCTGTCATCATTTGTACAAACTCTTCGTAGT
TTACCTGACCATCCCCATCGCTGTCTGCTTCCCTGATCATTTCATCAACCTCTTCATCTGTTAACTTCTC
TCCAAGGTTTGTCATCACGTGGCGAAGCTCTGCTGCACTGATGTAGCCATTGCCATCCTTATCAAACACG
CCGAACGCTTCTCTAATTTCTTCTTCACTGTCTGTGTATTTCATTTTGCCTGCCATCATAATCAGGAACT
CAGGGAAGTCGATTGTGCCGTCACCGTCGGCATCTACTTCATTGATCATGTCCTGCAGCTCTGCTTCTGT
GGGGTTCTGCCCCAGAGACCGCATCACCGTCCCCATCTCCTTGGTTGTTATTGTCCCATCCCCGTCCTTG
TCAAATAGGGAGAAAGCCTCTTTAAATTCTGCGATCTGCTCTTCAGTCAGTTGGGAGTCCGTAGGCTCCC
AACCTTTGGTTTTCTTTTGCATTACAGCACCATTGCTCGGGAAGTTCACACCGCGAACCTGCACGTGATA
CACCAGGCAGCCATCCTCCAGAGACGTGTCTTGCATAACGGTAATTACGCCGCCGTCTTCGTAACGGGTC
ACACGTTCCCAGGTAAAACCTTCCGGGAAGGACTGCTTAAAGAAATCCGGGATGCCTTTCGGATATTTGA
TGAAGGTACGGGAGCCATACATAAAGGACGTCGCCAGGATGTCGAACGCAAACGGCAGCGGACCACCCTC
GATCACTTTGATACGCATAGTCTGGGTGCCCATATACGGGTTGCCTTCGCCTTCACCAGTGCATTTGAAC
TGGTGGCCGTTTACGGAGCCTTCCAGAACCACTTTCATACGCATGTTCTCCTTGATCAGGGAGTTCATGC
TCCCTCCGGTACCGCCGCCACCACCCAGGCCCACAAACTTGGCAACTGCGTGTTCACGCTGTACGACAAA
CATTTCGTTATCGCTCTCCTCCAGGCGCTCCAGACGGTGGCTGACGTAATGAATGGCAGGCATCTTAATG
TTGCCGACAGTCTTTTTGGAGCGGTAGGTGGTCACGAAAGAACAGGACAGGTGACCGCCGCCATCAACTT
TCAGCGCCATGTGAGTGTAACCACGCAGACCACCATCCGCTGGGTACATCATTTCGGTGTTGTTCGCTGA
GCTCAGCCGACCTATAGCTCTGACTGCGTGACCCCACTTATTCCACTTACGTCGCGATGAGTCGACCATT
GTTGCGAGATCCTTATCGTCATCGTCGTACAGATCCCGACCCATTTGCTGTCCACCAGTCATGCTAGCCA
TACCATGATGATGATGATGATGAGAACCTCCTCCAGTCTTGTTAATATCAAGTCCAGCCAACTTAAGAGC
AAGCTCGTTCTGCAGCATGGTGGCGGCGGTACCGAATTCTAGTATAACTTCGTATAGGATACTTTATACG
AAGTTATCATTGGGATTCTTCCTATTTTGATCCAAGCATCACCATCGACCCTCTAGTCCAGATCTCACCA
TCGACCCATAACTTCGTATAGCATACATTATACGAAGTTATGTCCCTCGAAGAGGTTCGAATTCGATATC
AAGCTTATCGATAATCAACCTCTGGATTACAAAATTTGTGAAAGATTGACTGGTATTCTTAACTATGTTG
CTCCTTTTACGCTATGTGGATACGCTGCTTTAATGCCTTTGTATCATGCTATTGCTTCCCGTATGGCTTT
CATTTTCTCCTCCTTGTATAAATCCTGGTTGCTGTCTCTTTATGAGGAGTTGTGGCCCGTTGTCAGGCAA
CGTGGCGTGGTGTGCACTGTGTTTGCTGACGCAACCCCCACTGGTTGGGGCATTGCCACCACCTGTCAGC
TCCTTTCCGGGACTTTCGCTTTCCCCCTCCCTATTGCCACGGCGGAACTCATCGCCGCCTGCCTTGCCCG
CTGCTGGACAGGGGCTCGGCTGTTGGGCACTGACAATTCCGTGGTGTTGTCGGGGAAATCATCGTCCTTT
CCTTGGCTGCTCGCCTGTGTTGCCACCTGGATTCTGCGCGGGACGTCCTTCTGCTACGTCCCTTCGGCCC
TCAATCCAGCGGACCTTCCTTCCCGCGGCCTGCTGCCGGCTCTGCGGCCTCTTCCGCGTCTTCGCCTTCG
CCCTCAGACGAGTCGGATCTCCCTTTGGGCCGCCTCCCCGCATCGATACCGTCGACCCGGGCGGCCGCTT
CGAGCAGACATGATAAGATACATTGATGAGTTTGGACAAACCACAACTAGAATGCAGTGAAAAAAATGCT
TTATTTGTGAAATTTGTGATGCTATTGCTTTATTTGTAACCATTATAAGCTGCAATAAACAAGTTAACAA
CAACAATTGCATTCATTTTATGTTTCAGGTTCAGGGGGAGATGTGGGAGGTTTTTTAAAGCAAGTAAAAC
CTCTACAAATGTGGTAAAATCGATAAGGATCTTCCTAGAGCATGGCTACGTAGATAAGTAGCATGGCGGG
TTAATCATTAACTACAAGGAACCCCTAGTGATGGAGTTGGCCACTCCCTCTCTGCGCGCTCGCTCGCTCA
CTGAGGCCGGGCGACCAAAGGTCGCCCGACGCCCGGGCTTTGCCCGGGCGGCCTCAGTGAGCGAGCGAGC
GCGCAGCTGCATTAATGAATCGGCCAACGCGCGGGGAGAGGCGGTTTGCGTATTGGGCGCT
Features (pLannotate 1.2.2; 23 found; start..end, strand, type, name):
    182..770     -  rep_origin     ori: high-copy-number ColE1/pMB1/pBR322/pUC origin of replication
    941..1801    -  CDS            AmpR: β-lactamase; bla; confers resistance to ampicillin, carbenicillin, and related antibiotics
   1802..1906    -  promoter       AmpR promoter: bla
   1959..2387    -  rep_origin     f1 ori (sequence partly withheld): f1 bacteriophage origin of replication; arrow indicates direction of (+) strand synthesis
   2392..2461    -  CDS            lacZα (fragment): LacZα fragment of β-galactosidase; lacZ fragment
   2456..2588    -  repeat_region  AAV2 ITR (fragment): inverted terminal repeat of adeno-associated virus serotype 2 inverted
   2651..2899    +  enhancer       CMV enhancer (fragment): human cytomegalovirus immediate early enhancer
   2901..3178    +  promoter       chicken β-actin promoter: No description available
   3179..3315    +  intron         hybrid intron (fragment): hybrid between chicken β-actin (CBA) and minute virus of mice (MMV) introns (Gray et al., 2011)
   3404..3534    +  intron         chimeric intron (fragment): chimera between introns from chicken β-actin and rabbit β-globin
   3532..3597    +  CDS            HBB (fragment): HBB_LEPEU - Experimental evidence at protein level: Swiss-Prot protein existence level 1. Involved in oxygen transport from the lung to the various peripheral tissues. From Lepus europaeus (European hare).
   3596..3629    -  protein_bind   lox2272: Cre-mediated recombination occurs in the 8-bp core sequence (GGATACTT). lox2272 sites are compatible with each other, but incompatible with loxP or loxN sites (Lee and Saito, 1988). Cre recombinase
   3692..3725    -  protein_bind   loxP: Cre-mediated recombination occurs in the 8-bp core sequence (GCATACAT). Cre recombinase
   3753..5051    -  CDS            RCaMP: RCaMP is a basic (constitutively fluorescent) red fluorescent protein published in 2013, derived from Entacmaea quadricolor.
   5049..5069    -  CDS            capTEV™ (fragment): composite tag for in vivo biotinylation, TEV protease cleavage, and 6xHis tagging
   5161..5194    +  protein_bind   lox2272: Cre-mediated recombination occurs in the 8-bp core sequence (GGATACTT). lox2272 sites are compatible with each other, but incompatible with loxP or loxN sites (Lee and Saito, 1988). Cre recombinase
   5265..5298    +  protein_bind   loxP: Cre-mediated recombination occurs in the 8-bp core sequence (GCATACAT). Cre recombinase
   5316..5340    +  misc_feature   MCS (fragment): pBluescript multiple cloning site
   5340..5928    +  misc_feature   WPRE: woodchuck hepatitis virus posttranscriptional regulatory element
   5971..6092    -  polyA_signal   SV40 poly(A) signal: SV40 polyadenylation signal
   6115..6183    -  CDS            large T antigen (fragment): large T antigen from SV40 (simian virus 40)
   6254..6387    +  repeat_region  AAV2 ITR: inverted terminal repeat of adeno-associated virus serotype 2 inverted
   6381..6437    -  CDS            lacI (fragment): lac repressor; lacI; The lac repressor binds to the lac operator to inhibit transcription in E. coli. This inhibition can be relieved by adding lactose or isopropyl-β-D-thiogalactopyranoside (IPTG).
