>Addgene plasmid #110134 | pAAV-CBA-DIO-NES-jRCaMP1b | addgene full sequence | sequence record 212308 | Addgene NGS Result
CTTCCGCTTCCTCGCTCACTGACTCGCTGCGCTCGGTCGTTCGGCTGCGGCGAGCGGTATCAGCTCACTC
AAAGGCGGTAATACGGTTATCCACAGAATCAGGGGATAACGCAGGAAAGAACATGTGAGCAAAAGGCCAG
CAAAAGGCCAGGAACCGTAAAAAGGCCGCGTTGCTGGCGTTTTTCCATAGGCTCCGCCCCCCTGACGAGC
ATCACAAAAATCGACGCTCAAGTCAGAGGTGGCGAAACCCGACAGGACTATAAAGATACCAGGCGTTTCC
CCCTGGAAGCTCCCTCGTGCGCTCTCCTGTTCCGACCCTGCCGCTTACCGGATACCTGTCCGCCTTTCTC
CCTTCGGGAAGCGTGGCGCTTTCTCATAGCTCACGCTGTAGGTATCTCAGTTCGGTGTAGGTCGTTCGCT
CCAAGCTGGGCTGTGTGCACGAACCCCCCGTTCAGCCCGACCGCTGCGCCTTATCCGGTAACTATCGTCT
TGAGTCCAACCCGGTAAGACACGACTTATCGCCACTGGCAGCAGCCACTGGTAACAGGATTAGCAGAGCG
AGGTATGTAGGCGGTGCTACAGAGTTCTTGAAGTGGTGGCCTAACTACGGCTACACTAGAAGAACAGTAT
TTGGTATCTGCGCTCTGCTGAAGCCAGTTACCTTCGGAAAAAGAGTTGGTAGCTCTTGATCCGGCAAACA
AACCACCGCTGGTAGCGGTGGTTTTTTTGTTTGCAAGCAGCAGATTACGCGCAGAAAAAAAGGATCTCAA
GAAGATCCTTTGATCTTTTCTACGGGGTCTGACGCTCAGTGGAACGAAAACTCACGTTAAGGGATTTTGG
TCATGAGATTATCAAAAAGGATCTTCACCTAGATCCTTTTAAATTAAAAATGAAGTTTTAAATCAATCTA
AAGTATATATGAGTAAACTTGGTCTGACAGTTACCAATGCTTAATCAGTGAGGCACCTATCTCAGCGATC
TGTCTATTTCGTTCATCCATAGTTGCCTGACTCCCCGTCGTGTAGATAACTACGATACGGGAGGGCTTAC
CATCTGGCCCCAGTGCTGCAATGATACCGCGAGACCCACGCTCACCGGCTCCAGATTTATCAGCAATAAA
CCAGCCAGCCGGAAGGGCCGAGCGCAGAAGTGGTCCTGCAACTTTATCCGCCTCCATCCAGTCTATTAAT
TGTTGCCGGGAAGCTAGAGTAAGTAGTTCGCCAGTTAATAGTTTGCGCAACGTTGTTGCCATTGCTACAG
GCATCGTGGTGTCACGCTCGTCGTTTGGTATGGCTTCATTCAGCTCCGGTTCCCAACGATCAAGGCGAGT
TACATGATCCCCCATGTTGTGCAAAAAAGCGGTTAGCTCCTTCGGTCCTCCGATCGTTGTCAGAAGTAAG
TTGGCCGCAGTGTTATCACTCATGGTTATGGCAGCACTGCATAATTCTCTTACTGTCATGCCATCCGTAA
GATGCTTTTCTGTGACTGGTGAGTACTCAACCAAGTCATTCTGAGAATAGTGTATGCGGCGACCGAGTTG
CTCTTGCCCGGCGTCAATACGGGATAATACCGCGCCACATAGCAGAACTTTAAAAGTGCTCATCATTGGA
AAACGTTCTTCGGGGCGAAAACTCTCAAGGATCTTACCGCTGTTGAGATCCAGTTCGATGTAACCCACTC
GTGCACCCAACTGATCTTCAGCATCTTTTACTTTCACCAGCGTTTCTGGGTGAGCAAAAACAGGAAGGCA
AAATGCCGCAAAAAAGGGAATAAGGGCGACACGGAAATGTTGAATACTCATACTCTTCCTTTTTCAATAT
TATTGAAGCATTTATCAGGGTTATTGTCTCATGAGCGGATACATATTTGAATGTATTTAGAAAAATAAAC
AAATAGGGGTTCCGCGCACATTTCCCCGAAAAGTGCCACCTAAATTGTAAGCGTTAATATTTTGTTAAAA
TTCGCGTTAAATTTTTGTTAAATCAGCTCATTTTTTAACCAATAGGCCGAAATCGGCAAAATCCCTTATA
AATCAAAAGAATAGACCGAGATAGGGT
[37 nt withheld, positions 2058-2094]
AAAGAACGTGGACTCCAACGTCAAAGG
[49 nt withheld, positions 2122-2170]
T
[91 nt withheld, positions 2172-2262]
G
[124 nt withheld, positions 2264-2387]
CCCATTCGCCATTCAGGCTGCGCAACTGTTGGGAAGGGCGATCGGTGCGGGCCTCTTCGCTATTACGCCA
GCTGCGCGCTCGCTCGCTCACTGAGGCCGCCCGGGCAAAGCCCGGGCGTCGGGCGACCTTTGGTCGCCCG
GCCTCAGTGAGCGAGCGAGCGCGCAGAGAGGGAGTGGCCAACTCCATCACTAGGGGTTCCTTGTAGTTAA
TGATTAACCCGCCATGCTACTTATCTACGTAGCCATGCTCTAGGAAGAGTACCATTGACGTCAATAATGA
CGTATGTTCCCATAGTAACGCCAATAGGGACTTTCCATTGACGTCAATGGGTGGAGTATTTACGGTAAAC
TGCCCACTTGGCAGTACATCAAGTGTATCATATGCCAAGTACGCCCCCTATTGACGTCAATGACGGTAAA
TGGCCCGCCTGGCATTATGCCCAGTACATGACCTTATGGGACTTTCCTACTTGGCAGTACATCTACGTAT
TAGTCATCGCTATTACCATGGTCGAGGTGAGCCCCACGTTCTGCTTCACTCTCCCCATCTCCCCCCCCTC
CCCACCCCCAATTTTGTATTTATTTATTTTTTAATTATTTTGTGCAGCGATGGGGGCGGGGGGGGGGGGG
GGGCGCGCGCCAGGCGGGGCGGGGCGGGGCGAGGGGCGGGGCGGGGCGAGGCGGAGAGGTGCGGCGGCAG
CCAATCAGAGCGGCGCGCTCCGAAAGTTTCCTTTTATGGCGAGGCGGCGGCGGCGGCGGCCCTATAAAAA
GCGAAGCGCGCGGCGGGCGGGAGTCGCTGCGCGCTGCCTTCGCCCCGTGCCCCGCTCCGCCGCCGCCTCG
CGCCGCCCGCCCCGGCTCTGACTGACCGCGTTACTCCCACAGGTGAGCGGGCGGGACGGCCCTTCTCCTC
CGGGCTGTAATTAGCGCTTGGTTTAATGACGGCTTGTTTCTTTTCTGTGGCTGCGTGAAAGCCTTGAGGG
GCTCCGGGAGGGCCCTTTGTGCGGGGGGAGCGGCTCGGGGCTGTCCGCGGGGGGACGGCTGCCTTCGGGG
GGGACGGGGCAGGGCGGGGTTCGGCTTCTGGCGTGTGACCGGCGGCTCTAGAGCCTCTGCTAACCATGTT
CATGCCTTCTTCTTTTTCCTACAGCTCCTGGGCAACGTGCTGGTTATTGTGCTGTCTCATCATTTTGGCA
AAGAATTGGATCCCCATAACTTCGTATAAAGTATCCTATACGAAGTTATATCAAAATAGGAAGACCAATG
CTTCACCATCGACCCGAATTGCCAAGCATCACCATCGACCCATAACTTCGTATAATGTATGCTATACGAA
GTTATACTAGGGATCCCCTTACTTGTACACTACTTCGCTGTCATCATTTGTACAAACTCTTCGTAGTTTA
CCTGACCATCCCCATCGCTGTCTGCTTCCCTGATCATTTCATCAACCTCTTCATCTGTTAACTTCTCTCC
AAGGTTTGTCATCACGTGGCGAAGCTCTGCTGCACTGATGTAGCCATTGCCATCCTTATCAAACACGCCG
AACGCTTCTCTAATTTCTTCTTCACTGTCTGTGTATTTCATTTTGCCTGCCATCATAATCAGGAACTCAG
GGAAGTCGATTGTGCCGTCACCGTCGGCATCTACTTCATTGATCATGTCCTGCAGCTCTGCTTCTGTGGG
GTTCTGCCCCAGAGACCGCATCACCGTCCCCATCTCCTTGGTTGTTATTGTCCCATCCCCGTCCTTGTCA
AATAGGGAGAAAGCCTCTTTAAATTCTGCGATCTGCTCTTCAGTCAGTTGGGAGTCCGTAGGCTCCCAAC
CTTTGGTTTTCTTTTGCATTACAGCACCATTGCTCGGGAAGTTCACACCGCGAACCTGCACGTGATACAC
CAGGCAGCCATCCTCCAGAGACGTGTCTTGCATAACGGTAATTACGCCGCCGTCTTCGTAACGGGTCACA
CGTTCCCAGGTAAAACCTTCCGGGAAGGACTGCTTAAAGAAATCCGGGATGCCTTTCGGATATTTGATGA
AGGTACGGGAGCCATACATAAAGGACGTCGCCAGGATGTCGAACGCAAACGGCAGCGGACCACCCTCGAT
CACTTTGATACGCATAGTCTGGGTGCCCATATACGGGTTGCCTTCGCCTTCACCAGTGCATTTGAACTGG
TGGCCGTTTACGGAGCCTTCCAGAACCACTTTCATACGCATGTTCTCCTTGATCAGGGAGTTCATGCTCC
CTCCGGTACCGCCGCCACCACCCAGGCCCACAAACTTGGCAACTGCGTGTTCACGCTGTACGACAAACAT
TTCGTTATCGCTCTCCTCCAGGCGCTCCAGACGGTGGCTGACGTAATGAATGGCAGGCATCTTAATGTTG
CCGACAGTCTTTTTGGAGCGGTAGGTGGTCACGAAAGAACAGGACAGGTGACCGCCGCCATCAACTTTCA
GCGCCATGTGAGTGTAACCACGCAGACCACCATCCGCTGGGTACATCATTTCGGTGTTGTTCGCTGAGCT
CAGCCGACCTATAGCTCTGACTGCGTGACCCCACTTATTCCACTTACGTCGCGATGAGTCGACCATTGTT
GCGAGATCCTTATCGTCATCGTCGTACAGATCCCGACCCATTTGCTGTCCACCAGTCATGCTAGCCATAC
CATGATGATGATGATGATGAGAACCTCCTCCAGTCTTGTTAATATCAAGTCCAGCCAACTTAAGAGCAAG
CTCGTTCTGCAGCATGGTGGCGGCGGTACCGAATTCTAGTATAACTTCGTATAGGATACTTTATACGAAG
TTATCATTGGGATTCTTCCTATTTTGATCCAAGCATCACCATCGACCCTCTAGTCCAGATCTCACCATCG
ACCCATAACTTCGTATAGCATACATTATACGAAGTTATGTCCCTCGAAGAGGTTCGAATTCGATATCAAG
CTTATCGATAATCAACCTCTGGATTACAAAATTTGTGAAAGATTGACTGGTATTCTTAACTATGTTGCTC
CTTTTACGCTATGTGGATACGCTGCTTTAATGCCTTTGTATCATGCTATTGCTTCCCGTATGGCTTTCAT
TTTCTCCTCCTTGTATAAATCCTGGTTGCTGTCTCTTTATGAGGAGTTGTGGCCCGTTGTCAGGCAACGT
GGCGTGGTGTGCACTGTGTTTGCTGACGCAACCCCCACTGGTTGGGGCATTGCCACCACCTGTCAGCTCC
TTTCCGGGACTTTCGCTTTCCCCCTCCCTATTGCCACGGCGGAACTCATCGCCGCCTGCCTTGCCCGCTG
CTGGACAGGGGCTCGGCTGTTGGGCACTGACAATTCCGTGGTGTTGTCGGGGAAATCATCGTCCTTTCCT
TGGCTGCTCGCCTGTGTTGCCACCTGGATTCTGCGCGGGACGTCCTTCTGCTACGTCCCTTCGGCCCTCA
ATCCAGCGGACCTTCCTTCCCGCGGCCTGCTGCCGGCTCTGCGGCCTCTTCCGCGTCTTCGCCTTCGCCC
TCAGACGAGTCGGATCTCCCTTTGGGCCGCCTCCCCGCATCGATACCGTCGACCCGGGCGGCCGCTTCGA
GCAGACATGATAAGATACATTGATGAGTTTGGACAAACCACAACTAGAATGCAGTGAAAAAAATGCTTTA
TTTGTGAAATTTGTGATGCTATTGCTTTATTTGTAACCATTATAAGCTGCAATAAACAAGTTAACAACAA
CAATTGCATTCATTTTATGTTTCAGGTTCAGGGGGAGATGTGGGAGGTTTTTTAAAGCAAGTAAAACCTC
TACAAATGTGGTAAAATCGATAAGGATCTTCCTAGAGCATGGCTACGTAGATAAGTAGCATGGCGGGTTA
ATCATTAACTACAAGGAACCCCTAGTGATGGAGTTGGCCACTCCCTCTCTGCGCGCTCGCTCGCTCACTG
AGGCCGGGCGACCAAAGGTCGCCCGACGCCCGGGCTTTGCCCGGGCGGCCTCAGTGAGCGAGCGAGCGCG
CAGCTGCATTAATGAATCGGCCAACGCGCGGGGAGAGGCGGTTTGCGTATTGGGCGCT
Features (pLannotate 1.2.2; 23 found; start..end, strand, type, name):
    182..770     -  rep_origin     ori: high-copy-number ColE1/pMB1/pBR322/pUC origin of replication
    941..1801    -  CDS            AmpR: β-lactamase; bla; confers resistance to ampicillin, carbenicillin, and related antibiotics
   1802..1906    -  promoter       AmpR promoter: bla
   1959..2387    -  rep_origin     f1 ori (sequence partly withheld): f1 bacteriophage origin of replication; arrow indicates direction of (+) strand synthesis
   2392..2461    -  CDS            lacZα (fragment): LacZα fragment of β-galactosidase; lacZ fragment
   2456..2588    -  repeat_region  AAV2 ITR (fragment): inverted terminal repeat of adeno-associated virus serotype 2 inverted
   2649..2897    +  enhancer       CMV enhancer (fragment): human cytomegalovirus immediate early enhancer
   2899..3176    +  promoter       chicken β-actin promoter: No description available
   3177..3312    +  intron         hybrid intron (fragment): hybrid between chicken β-actin (CBA) and minute virus of mice (MMV) introns (Gray et al., 2011)
   3401..3531    +  intron         chimeric intron (fragment): chimera between introns from chicken β-actin and rabbit β-globin
   3529..3594    +  CDS            HBB (fragment): HBB_LEPEU - Experimental evidence at protein level: Swiss-Prot protein existence level 1. Involved in oxygen transport from the lung to the various peripheral tissues. From Lepus europaeus (European hare).
   3593..3626    -  protein_bind   lox2272: Cre-mediated recombination occurs in the 8-bp core sequence (GGATACTT). lox2272 sites are compatible with each other, but incompatible with loxP or loxN sites (Lee and Saito, 1988). Cre recombinase
   3689..3722    -  protein_bind   loxP: Cre-mediated recombination occurs in the 8-bp core sequence (GCATACAT). Cre recombinase
   3750..5048    -  CDS            RCaMP: RCaMP is a basic (constitutively fluorescent) red fluorescent protein published in 2013, derived from Entacmaea quadricolor.
   5046..5066    -  CDS            capTEV™ (fragment): composite tag for in vivo biotinylation, TEV protease cleavage, and 6xHis tagging
   5158..5191    +  protein_bind   lox2272: Cre-mediated recombination occurs in the 8-bp core sequence (GGATACTT). lox2272 sites are compatible with each other, but incompatible with loxP or loxN sites (Lee and Saito, 1988). Cre recombinase
   5262..5295    +  protein_bind   loxP: Cre-mediated recombination occurs in the 8-bp core sequence (GCATACAT). Cre recombinase
   5313..5337    +  misc_feature   MCS (fragment): pBluescript multiple cloning site
   5337..5925    +  misc_feature   WPRE: woodchuck hepatitis virus posttranscriptional regulatory element
   5968..6089    -  polyA_signal   SV40 poly(A) signal: SV40 polyadenylation signal
   6112..6180    -  CDS            large T antigen (fragment): large T antigen from SV40 (simian virus 40)
   6251..6384    +  repeat_region  AAV2 ITR: inverted terminal repeat of adeno-associated virus serotype 2 inverted
   6378..6434    -  CDS            lacI (fragment): lac repressor; lacI; The lac repressor binds to the lac operator to inhibit transcription in E. coli. This inhibition can be relieved by adding lactose or isopropyl-β-D-thiogalactopyranoside (IPTG).
