[The description below was written by a language model from this plasmid's Addgene catalogue record and pLannotate feature annotations shown in this document.]
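Description:
pAAV-CBA-DIO-NES-jRCaMP1b is an adeno-associated virus transfer plasmid of about 6.4 kb for Cre-dependent expression of the red genetically encoded calcium indicator jRCaMP1b in mammalian cells. The bacterial portion carries a ColE1/pUC-type origin, an f1 origin and an ampicillin resistance gene with its own promoter. The catalogue lists the plasmid as low copy even though the origin is annotated as a high-copy type. It is also kept in a recombination-deficient strain, a common precaution for protecting the repeat-rich AAV2 inverted terminal repeats. These two ITRs flank the expression cassette and allow it to be packaged into recombinant AAV when replication and capsid functions are supplied in trans.

Between the ITRs, a CMV enhancer fragment, the chicken β-actin promoter and chimeric β-actin/β-globin intron sequences form a strong, broadly active CBA/CAG-style promoter. The 1,386 bp synthetic NES-jRCaMP1b coding sequence sits downstream in the antisense orientation, bracketed by oppositely oriented lox2272 and loxP pairs in a double-floxed inverted (DIO/FLEx) arrangement. Without Cre the reading frame is backwards and is not expressed. Cre inverts the cassette through one lox pair and then excises through the other, which locks it in the sense orientation. The short capTEV-like annotation next to the indicator probably reflects a His-tag leader, and the nuclear export signal named in the insert is not annotated separately. A WPRE and an SV40 polyadenylation signal follow to enhance transcript stability and processing. The small lacZα, lacI, HBB and large T antigen hits are backbone or regulatory remnants rather than functional genes.

The depositor and sequencing-derived records differ by only three nucleotides and have identical feature layouts. The construct is suited to red-channel calcium imaging or photometry in Cre-defined cell populations, and the associated publication concerns the role of the striatum in organising behaviour.
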