Addgene plasmid #110134: pAAV-CBA-DIO-NES-jRCaMP1b
Purpose: Cre-dependent expression of jRCaMP1b
Depositing lab: Bernardo Sabatini. Depositing organization: Harvard Medical School. Publication: The Striatum Organizes 3D Behavior via Moment-to-Moment Action Selection. Markowitz JE, Gillis WF, Beron CC, Neufeld SQ, Robertson K, Bhagat ND, Peterson RE, Peterson E, Hyun M, Linderman SW, Sabatini BL, Datta SR. Cell. 2018 May 10. pii: S0092-8674(18)30512-9. doi: 10.1016/j.cell.2018.04.019. PubMed 29779950.
Backbone
  Vector backbone: pAAV
  Total vector size (bp): 6438
  Vector type: Mammalian Expression, AAV, Cre/Lox
Growth in bacteria
  Bacterial resistance: Ampicillin, 100 μg/mL
  Growth temperature: 30°C
  Growth strain: NEB Stable
  Copy number: Low Copy
Gene/Insert
  Gene/Insert name: jRCaMP1b (alt name: NES-jRCaMP1b)
  Species: Synthetic
  Insert size (bp): 1386
Resource information
  A portion of this plasmid was derived from a plasmid made by: jRCaMP1b: Janelia GENIE Project
Terms and licenses: Academic/Nonprofit Terms; Industry Terms: Not Available to Industry
How to cite: pAAV-CBA-DIO-NES-jRCaMP1b was a gift from Bernardo Sabatini (Addgene plasmid # 110134)
